Addgene plasmid #180807: pET28-His10-BTLAicd (AA190-289, Y226F, Y257F, Y282F)-TwinStrep
Purpose: Expression of 10*His tagged human BTLA intracellular domain (AA190-289, Y226F, Y257F, Y282F)-TwinStrep
Depositing lab: Enfu Hui. Depositing organization: University of California, San Diego (UCSD). Publication: PD-1 and BTLA regulate T cell signaling differentially and only partially through SHP1 and SHP2. Xu X, Hou B, Fulzele A, Masubuchi T, Zhao Y, Wu Z, Hu Y, Jiang Y, Ma Y, Wang H, Bennett EJ, Fu G, Hui E. J Cell Biol. 2020 Jun 1;219(6). pii: 151801. doi: 10.1083/jcb.201905085. PubMed 32437509.
Backbone
  Vector backbone: pET28a
  Vector type: Bacterial Expression
Growth in bacteria
  Bacterial resistance: Kanamycin, 50 μg/mL
  Growth temperature: 37°C
  Growth strain: DH5alpha
  Copy number: Low Copy
Gene/Insert
  Gene/Insert name: BTLAint (AA190-289, Y226F, Y257F, Y282F)-TwinStrep
  Species: H. sapiens (human)
  Mutation: BTLA (Y226F, Y257F, Y282F)
  Entrez Gene: BTLA (a.k.a. BTLA1, CD272)
  Promoter: T7
  Cloning method: Ligation Independent Cloning
  Sequencing primers: 5′ taatacgactcactataggg; 3′ gctagttattgctcagcgg
Terms and licenses: Academic/Nonprofit Terms; Industry Terms: Not Available to Industry
How to cite: pET28-His10-BTLAicd (AA190-289, Y226F, Y257F, Y282F)-TwinStrep was a gift from Enfu Hui (Addgene plasmid # 180807 ; http://n2t.net/addgene:180807 ; RRID:Addgene_180807)
