[The description below was written by a language model from this plasmid's Addgene catalogue record and pLannotate feature annotations shown in this document.]
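Description:
pET28-His10-BTLAicd (AA190-289, Y226F, Y257F, Y282F)-TwinStrep is a bacterial expression plasmid built on the pET28a backbone for producing a recombinant fragment of the human inhibitory receptor BTLA (CD272) in E. coli. The 5.8 kb plasmid carries a kanamycin resistance gene for selection and a ColE1/pBR322-type origin. The bom region and the rop gene are also present, and rop holds the plasmid at the low copy number listed in the record. An f1 origin is present as well. Expression is driven by a T7 promoter with an adjacent lac operator and the T7 gene 10 ribosome binding site, and ends at the T7 terminator. The plasmid-borne lacI gene supplies repressor, so transcription depends on T7 RNA polymerase in the host and can be induced with IPTG.

The open reading frame begins with an N-terminal polyhistidine tag, described as 10xHis in the record, followed by a thrombin cleavage site and part of the T7 tag leader. Next comes the BTLA intracellular domain (residues 190–289), followed by a C-terminal Twin-Strep tag, annotated as two Strep-Tag II fragments. A vector-derived His-coding stretch is annotated downstream of the Strep tags, but the record does not say whether it is translated. All three tyrosines named in the record (Y226, Y257, Y282) are changed to phenylalanine, which removes them as phosphorylation sites. The Swiss-Prot annotation notes that BTLA signals through the phosphatases SHP-1 and SHP-2, and the associated study concerns that dependence. This triple mutant therefore plausibly serves as a non-phosphorylatable control for wild-type or single-site versions, although the record does not state this explicitly. The tags at both ends allow purification or immobilisation through nickel or Strep-Tactin affinity.
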