Features (pLannotate 1.2.2; 24 found; start..end, strand, type, name):
     73..501     +  rep_origin     f1 ori (sequence partly withheld): f1 bacteriophage origin of replication; arrow indicates direction of (+) strand synthesis
    554..611     +  promoter       AmpR promoter (fragment): bla
    620..1435    -  CDS            KanR: aminoglycoside phosphotransferase; aph(3')-Ia; confers resistance to kanamycin in bacteria or G418 (Geneticin®) in eukaryotes
   1557..2145    +  rep_origin     ori: high-copy-number ColE1/pMB1/pBR322/pUC origin of replication
   2331..2470    -  misc_feature   bom: basis of mobility region from pBR322
   2572..2763    -  CDS            rop: Rop protein, which maintains plasmids at low copy number; rop
   2780..3160    +  CDS            YPB1_ECOLX: Protein predicted: Swiss-Prot protein existence level 4. From Escherichia coli.
   3232..3523    -  CDS            TcR (fragment): tetracycline efflux protein; tet; confers resistance to tetracycline
   3538..3559    -  protein_bind   CAP binding site: CAP binding activates transcription in the presence of cAMP. E. coli catabolite activator protein
   3572..4654    -  CDS            lacI: lac repressor; lacI; The lac repressor binds to the lac operator to inhibit transcription in E. coli. This inhibition can be relieved by adding lactose or isopropyl-β-D-thiogalactopyranoside (IPTG).
   4655..4732    -  promoter       lacI promoter: lacI
   4740..5019    -  CDS            TcR (fragment): tetracycline efflux protein; tet; confers resistance to tetracycline
   5041..5059    +  promoter       T7 promoter: promoter for bacteriophage T7 RNA polymerase
   5060..5084    +  protein_bind   lac operator: The lac repressor binds to the lac operator to inhibit transcription in E. coli. This inhibition can be relieved by adding lactose or isopropyl-β-D-thiogalactopyranoside (IPTG). lac repressor encoded by lacI
   5099..5121    +  RBS            RBS: efficient ribosome binding site from bacteriophage T7 gene 10 (Olins and Rangwala, 1989)
   5140..5157    +  CDS            capTEV™ (fragment): composite tag for in vivo biotinylation, TEV protease cleavage, and 6xHis tagging
   5179..5196    +  CDS            thrombin site: thrombin recognition and cleavage site
   5200..5232    +  CDS            T7 tag (gene 10 leader): leader peptide from bacteriophage T7 gene 10 promotes efficient translation in E. coli
   5218..5538    +  CDS            BTLA (fragment): BTLA_HUMAN - Experimental evidence at protein level: Swiss-Prot protein existence level 1. Inhibitory receptor on lymphocytes that negatively regulates antigen receptor signaling via PTPN6/SHP-1 and PTPN11/SHP-2 (PubMed:12796776, PubMed:14652006, PubMed:15568026, PubMed:18193050). May interact in cis (on the same cell) or in trans (on other cells) with TNFRSF14 (PubMed:19915044). In cis interactions, appears to play an immune regulatory role inhibiting in trans interactions in naive T cells to maintain a resting state. In trans interactions, can predominate during adaptive immune response to p
   5545..5564    +  CDS            Strep-Tag II (fragment): peptide that binds Strep-Tactin®, an engineered form of streptavidin
   5605..5627    +  CDS            Strep-Tag II (fragment): peptide that binds Strep-Tactin®, an engineered form of streptavidin
   5669..5686    +  CDS            9xHis (fragment): 9xHis affinity tag
   5696..5745    +  CDS            SET1 (fragment): solubility-enhancement tag derived from T7 phage gene 10B
   5753..36      +  terminator     T7 terminator (across the origin): transcription terminator for bacteriophage T7 RNA polymerase
>Addgene plasmid #180807 | pET28-His10-BTLAicd (AA190-289, Y226F, Y257F, Y282F)-TwinStrep | addgene full sequence | sequence record 356795 | Addgene NGS Result
CTTGGGGCCTCTAAACGGGTCTTGAGGGGTTTTTTGCTGAAAGGAGGAACTATATCCGGATTGGCGAATG
GG
[124 nt withheld, positions 73-196]
C
[91 nt withheld, positions 198-288]
A
[49 nt withheld, positions 290-338]
CCTTTGACGTTGGAGTCCACGTTCTTT
[37 nt withheld, positions 366-402]
ACCCTATCTCGGTCTATTCTTTTGATTTATAAGGGATTTTGCCGATTTCGGCCTATTGGTTAAAAAATGA
GCTGATTTAACAAAAATTTAACGCGAATTTTAACAAAATATTAACGCTTACAATTTAGGTGGCACTTTTC
GGGGAAATGTGCGCGGAACCCCTATTTGTTTATTTTTCTAAATACATTCAAATATGTATCCGCTCATGAA
TTAATTCTTAGAAAAACTCATCGAGCATCAAATGAAACTGCAATTTATTCATATCAGGATTATCAATACC
ATATTTTTGAAAAAGCCGTTTCTGTAATGAAGGAGAAAACTCACCGAGGCAGTTCCATAGGATGGCAAGA
TCCTGGTATCGGTCTGCGATTCCGACTCGTCCAACATCAATACAACCTATTAATTTCCCCTCGTCAAAAA
TAAGGTTATCAAGTGAGAAATCACCATGAGTGACGACTGAATCCGGTGAGAATGGCAAAAGTTTATGCAT
TTCTTTCCAGACTTGTTCAACAGGCCAGCCATTACGCTCGTCATCAAAATCACTCGCATCAACCAAACCG
TTATTCATTCGTGATTGCGCCTGAGCGAGACGAAATACGCGATCGCTGTTAAAAGGACAATTACAAACAG
GAATCGAATGCAACCGGCGCAGGAACACTGCCAGCGCATCAACAATATTTTCACCTGAATCAGGATATTC
TTCTAATACCTGGAATGCTGTTTTCCCGGGGATCGCAGTGGTGAGTAACCATGCATCATCAGGAGTACGG
ATAAAATGCTTGATGGTCGGAAGAGGCATAAATTCCGTCAGCCAGTTTAGTCTGACCATCTCATCTGTAA
CATCATTGGCAACGCTACCTTTGCCATGTTTCAGAAACAACTCTGGCGCATCGGGCTTCCCATACAATCG
ATAGATTGTCGCACCTGATTGCCCGACATTATCGCGAGCCCATTTATACCCATATAAATCAGCATCCATG
TTGGAATTTAATCGCGGCCTAGAGCAAGACGTTTCCCGTTGAATATGGCTCATAACACCCCTTGTATTAC
TGTTTATGTAAGCAGACAGTTTTATTGTTCATGACCAAAATCCCTTAACGTGAGTTTTCGTTCCACTGAG
CGTCAGACCCCGTAGAAAAGATCAAAGGATCTTCTTGAGATCCTTTTTTTCTGCGCGTAATCTGCTGCTT
GCAAACAAAAAAACCACCGCTACCAGCGGTGGTTTGTTTGCCGGATCAAGAGCTACCAACTCTTTTTCCG
AAGGTAACTGGCTTCAGCAGAGCGCAGATACCAAATACTGTCCTTCTAGTGTAGCCGTAGTTAGGCCACC
ACTTCAAGAACTCTGTAGCACCGCCTACATACCTCGCTCTGCTAATCCTGTTACCAGTGGCTGCTGCCAG
TGGCGATAAGTCGTGTCTTACCGGGTTGGACTCAAGACGATAGTTACCGGATAAGGCGCAGCGGTCGGGC
TGAACGGGGGGTTCGTGCACACAGCCCAGCTTGGAGCGAACGACCTACACCGAACTGAGATACCTACAGC
GTGAGCTATGAGAAAGCGCCACGCTTCCCGAAGGGAGAAAGGCGGACAGGTATCCGGTAAGCGGCAGGGT
CGGAACAGGAGAGCGCACGAGGGAGCTTCCAGGGGGAAACGCCTGGTATCTTTATAGTCCTGTCGGGTTT
CGCCACCTCTGACTTGAGCGTCGATTTTTGTGATGCTCGTCAGGGGGGCGGAGCCTATGGAAAAACGCCA
GCAACGCGGCCTTTTTACGGTTCCTGGCCTTTTGCTGGCCTTTTGCTCACATGTTCTTTCCTGCGTTATC
CCCTGATTCTGTGGATAACCGTATTACCGCCTTTGAGTGAGCTGATACCGCTCGCCGCAGCCGAACGACC
GAGCGCAGCGAGTCAGTGAGCGAGGAAGCGGAAGAGCGCCTGATGCGGTATTTTCTCCTTACGCATCTGT
GCGGTATTTCACACCGCAATGGTGCACTCTCAGTACAATCTGCTCTGATGCCGCATAGTTAAGCCAGTAT
ACACTCCGCTATCGCTACGTGACTGGGTCATGGCTGCGCCCCGACACCCGCCAACACCCGCTGACGCGCC
CTGACGGGCTTGTCTGCTCCCGGCATCCGCTTACAGACAAGCTGTGACCGTCTCCGGGAGCTGCATGTGT
CAGAGGTTTTCACCGTCATCACCGAAACGCGCGAGGCAGCTGCGGTAAAGCTCATCAGCGTGGTCGTGAA
GCGATTCACAGATGTCTGCCTGTTCATCCGCGTCCAGCTCGTTGAGTTTCTCCAGAAGCGTTAATGTCTG
GCTTCTGATAAAGCGGGCCATGTTAAGGGCGGTTTTTTCCTGTTTGGTCACTGATGCCTCCGTGTAAGGG
GGATTTCTGTTCATGGGGGTAATGATACCGATGAAACGAGAGAGGATGCTCACGATACGGGTTACTGATG
ATGAACATGCCCGGTTACTGGAACGTTGTGAGGGTAAACAACTGGCGGTATGGATGCGGCGGGACCAGAG
AAAAATCACTCAGGGTCAATGCCAGCGCTTCGTTAATACAGATGTAGGTGTTCCACAGGGTAGCCAGCAG
CATCCTGCGATGCAGATCCGGAACATAATGGTGCAGGGCGCTGACTTCCGCGTTTCCAGACTTTACGAAA
CACGGAAACCGAAGACCATTCATGTTGTTGCTCAGGTCGCAGACGTTTTGCAGCAGCAGTCGCTTCACGT
TCGCTCGCGTATCGGTGATTCATTCTGCTAACCAGTAAGGCAACCCCGCCAGCCTAGCCGGGTCCTCAAC
GACAGGAGCACGATCATGCGCACCCGTGGGGCCGCCATGCCGGCGATAATGGCCTGCTTCTCGCCGAAAC
GTTTGGTGGCGGGACCAGTGACGAAGGCTTGAGCGAGGGCGTGCAAGATTCCGAATACCGCAAGCGACAG
GCCGATCATCGTCGCGCTCCAGCGAAAGCGGTCCTCGCCGAAAATGACCCAGAGCGCTGCCGGCACCTGT
CCTACGAGTTGCATGATAAAGAAGACAGTCATAAGTGCGGCGACGATAGTCATGCCCCGCGCCCACCGGA
AGGAGCTGACTGGGTTGAAGGCTCTCAAGGGCATCGGTCGAGATCCCGGTGCCTAATGAGTGAGCTAACT
TACATTAATTGCGTTGCGCTCACTGCCCGCTTTCCAGTCGGGAAACCTGTCGTGCCAGCTGCATTAATGA
ATCGGCCAACGCGCGGGGAGAGGCGGTTTGCGTATTGGGCGCCAGGGTGGTTTTTCTTTTCACCAGTGAG
ACGGGCAACAGCTGATTGCCCTTCACCGCCTGGCCCTGAGAGAGTTGCAGCAAGCGGTCCACGCTGGTTT
GCCCCAGCAGGCGAAAATCCTGTTTGATGGTGGTTAACGGCGGGATATAACATGAGCTGTCTTCGGTATC
GTCGTATCCCACTACCGAGATATCCGCACCAACGCGCAGCCCGGACTCGGTAATGGCGCGCATTGCGCCC
AGCGCCATCTGATCGTTGGCAACCAGCATCGCAGTGGGAACGATGCCCTCATTCAGCATTTGCATGGTTT
GTTGAAAACCGGACATGGCACTCCAGTCGCCTTCCCGTTCCGCTATCGGCTGAATTTGATTGCGAGTGAG
ATATTTATGCCAGCCAGCCAGACGCAGACGCGCCGAGACAGAACTTAATGGGCCCGCTAACAGCGCGATT
TGCTGGTGACCCAATGCGACCAGATGCTCCACGCCCAGTCGCGTACCGTCTTCATGGGAGAAAATAATAC
TGTTGATGGGTGTCTGGTCAGAGACATCAAGAAATAACGCCGGAACATTAGTGCAGGCAGCTTCCACAGC
AATGGCATCCTGGTCATCCAGCGGATAGTTAATGATCAGCCCACTGACGCGTTGCGCGAGAAGATTGTGC
ACCGCCGCTTTACAGGCTTCGACGCCGCTTCGTTCTACCATCGACACCACCACGCTGGCACCCAGTTGAT
CGGCGCGAGATTTAATCGCCGCGACAATTTGCGACGGCGCGTGCAGGGCCAGACTGGAGGTGGCAACGCC
AATCAGCAACGACTGTTTGCCCGCCAGTTGTTGTGCCACGCGGTTGGGAATGTAATTCAGCTCCGCCATC
GCCGCTTCCACTTTTTCCCGCGTTTTCGCAGAAACGTGGCTGGCCTGGTTCACCACGCGGGAAACGGTCT
GATAAGAGACACCGGCATACTCTGCGACATCGTATAACGTTACTGGTTTCACATTCACCACCCTGAATTG
ACTCTCTTCCGGGCGCTATCATGCCATACCGCGAAAGGTTTTGCGCCATTCGATGGTGTCCGGGATCTCG
ACGCTCTCCCTTATGCGACTCCTGCATTAGGAAGCAGCCCAGTAGTAGGTTGAGGCCGTTGAGCACCGCC
GCCGCAAGGAATGGTGCATGCAAGGAGATGGCGCCCAACAGTCCCCCGGCCACGGGGCCTGCCACCATAC
CCACGCCGAAACAAGCGCTCATGAGCCCGAAGTGGCGAGCCCGATCTTCCCCATCGGTGATGTCGGCGAT
ATAGGCGCCAGCAACCGCACCTGTGGCGCCGGTGATGCCGGCCACGATGCGTCCGGCGTAGAGGATCGAG
ATCTCGATCCCGCGAAATTAATACGACTCACTATAGGGGAATTGTGAGCGGATAACAATTCCCCTCTAGA
AATAATTTTGTTTAACTTTAAGAAGGAGATATACCATGGGCAGCAGCCATCATCATCATCATCATCATCA
CCATCACAGCAGCGGCCTGGTGCCGCGCGGCAGCCATATGGCTAGCATGACTGGTGGACAGCAAATGGGT
CGCGGAGACACAGCAGGAAGGGAAATTAACCTGGTTGATGCTCACCTTAAGAGTGAGCAAACAGAAGCAA
GCACCAGGCAAAATTCCCAAGTACTGCTATCAGAAACTGGAATTTTTGATAATGACCCTGACCTTTGTTT
CAGGATGCAGGAAGGGTCTGAAGTTTATTCTAATCCATGCCTGGAAGAAAACAAACCAGGCATTGTTTTT
GCTTCCCTGAACCATTCTGTCATTGGACTGAACTCAAGACTGGCAAGAAATGTAAAAGAAGCACCAACAG
AATTTGCATCCATATGTGTGAGGAGTGGATCCTGGAGCCACCCGCAGTTCGAGAAAGGTGGAGGTTCCGG
AGGTGGATCGGGAGGTGGATCGTGGAGCCACCCGCAGTTCGAAAAATAATTCGAGCTCCGTCGACAAGCT
TGCGGCCGCACTCGAGCACCACCACCACCACCACTGAGATCCGGCTGCTAACAAAGCCCGAAAGGAAGCT
GAGTTGGCTGCTGCCACCGCTGAGCAATAACTAGCATAACCC
